Addgene plasmid #251548: ABEx1_WT_GFP (ABE8e_V28C_nCas9_WT)
Purpose: Mammalian expression plasmid encoding an nCas9-WT adenine base editor (ABE8e) carrying the V28C mutation in the deaminase domain
Depositing lab: George Church. Depositing organization: Harvard Medical School. Publication: Engineered base editors with reduced bystander editing through directed evolution. Perrotta RM, Vinke S, Ferreira R, Moret M, Mahas A, Chiappino-Pepe A, Riedmayr LM, Mehra AT, Lehmann LS, Church GM. Nat Biotechnol. 2025 Dec 18. doi: 10.1038/s41587-025-02937-w. PubMed 41413244.
Backbone
  Vector backbone: pCMV
  Vector type: Mammalian Expression, CRISPR
Growth in bacteria
  Bacterial resistance: Ampicillin, 100 μg/mL
  Growth temperature: 37°C
  Growth strain: DH5alpha
  Copy number: High Copy
Gene/Insert
  Gene/Insert name: ecTadA(8e)_V28C-nCas9_WT
  Species: Synthetic
  Mutation: ABEx1 V28C
  Cloning method: Gibson Cloning
Terms and licenses: Academic/Nonprofit Terms; Industry Terms: Not Available to Industry
How to cite: ABEx1_WT_GFP (ABE8e_V28C_nCas9_WT) was a gift from George Church (Addgene plasmid # 251548 ; http://n2t.net/addgene:251548 ; RRID:Addgene_251548)
