[The description below was written by a language model from this plasmid's Addgene catalogue record and pLannotate feature annotations shown in this document.]
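Description:
ABEx1_WT_GFP (ABE8e_V28C_nCas9_WT) is a 9,033-nt mammalian expression and CRISPR plasmid built on a pCMV backbone. It encodes an adenine base editor variant called ABEx1. The plasmid is propagated in E. coli through a high-copy ColE1/pUC-type origin and selected with ampicillin through the bla (AmpR) gene and its own promoter. Remnants of earlier cloning vectors also appear in the annotation, including a lacI fragment, the CAP site, lac promoter and operator, and fragments of an MCS, an SV40 promoter and bom. These appear to be backbone carry-over rather than functional parts of the payload.

The expression cassette runs on the minus strand of the sequenced record. The CMV immediate-early enhancer and promoter drive transcription in mammalian cells, and a T7 promoter sits just downstream of them, which could support in vitro transcription. The open reading frame begins with an E. coli TadA-derived deaminase domain. According to the record this is the evolved TadA-8e version carrying the V28C substitution. It is followed, after a gap that presumably holds a linker, by Streptococcus pyogenes Cas9. The annotation splits Cas9 into an N-terminal part carrying D10A and a C-terminal part, consistent with the D10A nickase (nCas9) with wild-type PAM specificity named in the catalogue entry. An EGFP coding sequence lies downstream of Cas9, ahead of the bGH polyadenylation signal. The feature table does not identify the element joining EGFP to the editor, so it is unclear whether EGFP is fused or co-translationally separated. No nuclear localisation signals or guide RNA cassette are annotated, so a guide would have to be supplied separately.

The associated work concerns directed evolution of base editors with reduced bystander editing. This construct would serve to express the V28C editor in transfected mammalian cells, with green fluorescence marking the expressing cells.
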