Features (pLannotate 1.2.2; 18 found; start..end, strand, type, name):
      1..589     +  rep_origin     ori: high-copy-number ColE1/pMB1/pBR322/pUC origin of replication
    772..864     +  CDS            lacI (fragment): lac repressor; lacI; The lac repressor binds to the lac operator to inhibit transcription in E. coli. This inhibition can be relieved by adding lactose or isopropyl-β-D-thiogalactopyranoside (IPTG).
    877..898     +  protein_bind   CAP binding site: CAP binding activates transcription in the presence of cAMP. E. coli catabolite activator protein
    913..943     +  promoter       lac promoter: promoter for the E. coli lac operon
    951..967     +  protein_bind   lac operator: The lac repressor binds to the lac operator to inhibit transcription in E. coli. This inhibition can be relieved by adding lactose or isopropyl-β-D-thiogalactopyranoside (IPTG). lac repressor encoded by lacI
   1016..1032    -  misc_feature   MCS (fragment): pBluescript multiple cloning site
   1037..1058    -  promoter       SV40 promoter (fragment): SV40 enhancer and early promoter
   1062..1286    -  polyA_signal   bGH poly(A) signal: bovine growth hormone polyadenylation signal
   1374..2090    -  CDS            EGFP: EGFP is a basic (constitutively fluorescent) green fluorescent protein published in 1996, derived from Aequorea victoria. It is reported to be a rapidly-maturing weak dimer with moderate acid sensitivity.
   2224..4718    -  CDS            Cas9(C) (fragment): C-terminal portion of Streptococcus pyogenes Cas9 (Zetsche et al., 2015)
   4719..6320    -  CDS            dCas9(N): N-terminal portion of catalytically inactive Streptococcus pyogenes dCas9 carrying the D10A mutation (Zetsche et al., 2015)
   6423..6914    -  CDS            tadA: TADA_ECOLI - Also known as yfhC. Experimental evidence at protein level: Swiss-Prot protein existence level 1. Catalyzes the deamination of adenosine to inosine at the wobble position 34 of tRNA(Arg2). Essential for cell viability. From Escherichia coli (strain K12).
   6985..7003    -  promoter       T7 promoter: promoter for bacteriophage T7 RNA polymerase
   7045..7248    -  promoter       CMV promoter: human cytomegalovirus (CMV) immediate early promoter
   7249..7628    -  enhancer       CMV enhancer: human cytomegalovirus immediate early enhancer
   7783..7827    +  misc_feature   bom (fragment): basis of mobility region from pBR322
   7898..8002    +  promoter       AmpR promoter: bla
   8003..8863    +  CDS            AmpR: β-lactamase; bla; confers resistance to ampicillin, carbenicillin, and related antibiotics
>Addgene plasmid #251548 | ABEx1_WT_GFP (ABE8e_V28C_nCas9_WT) | addgene full sequence | sequence record 498926 | Addgene NGS Result
TTGAGATCCTTTTTTTCTGCGCGTAATCTGCTGCTTGCAAACAAAAAAACCACCGCTACCAGCGGTGGTT
TGTTTGCCGGATCAAGAGCTACCAACTCTTTTTCCGAAGGTAACTGGCTTCAGCAGAGCGCAGATACCAA
ATACTGTTCTTCTAGTGTAGCCGTAGTTAGGCCACCACTTCAAGAACTCTGTAGCACCGCCTACATACCT
CGCTCTGCTAATCCTGTTACCAGTGGCTGCTGCCAGTGGCGATAAGTCGTGTCTTACCGGGTTGGACTCA
AGACGATAGTTACCGGATAAGGCGCAGCGGTCGGGCTGAACGGGGGGTTCGTGCACACAGCCCAGCTTGG
AGCGAACGACCTACACCGAACTGAGATACCTACAGCGTGAGCTATGAGAAAGCGCCACGCTTCCCGAAGG
GAGAAAGGCGGACAGGTATCCGGTAAGCGGCAGGGTCGGAACAGGAGAGCGCACGAGGGAGCTTCCAGGG
GGAAACGCCTGGTATCTTTATAGTCCTGTCGGGTTTCGCCACCTCTGACTTGAGCGTCGATTTTTGTGAT
GCTCGTCAGGGGGGCGGAGCCTATGGAAAAACGCCAGCAACGCGGCCTTTTTACGGTTCCTGGCCTTTTG
CTGGCCTTTTGCTCACATGTTCTTTCCTGCGTTATCCCCTGATTCTGTGGATAACCGTATTACCGCCTTT
GAGTGAGCTGATACCGCTCGCCGCAGCCGAACGACCGAGCGCAGCGAGTCAGTGAGCGAGGAAGCGGAAG
AGCGCCCAATACGCAAACCGCCTCTCCCCGCGCGTTGGCCGATTCATTAATGCAGCTGGCACGACAGGTT
TCCCGACTGGAAAGCGGGCAGTGAGCGCAACGCAATTAATGTGAGTTAGCTCACTCATTAGGCACCCTAG
GCTTTACACTTTATGCTTCCGGCTCGTATGTTGTGTGGAATTGTGAGCGGATAACAATTTCACACAGGAA
ACAGCTATGACCATGATTACGCCAAGCTCTAGCTAGAGGTCGACGGTATCGAGCCCCAGCTGGTTCTTTC
CGCCTCAGAAGCCATAGAGCCCACCGCATCCCCAGCATGCCTGCTATTGTCTTCCCAATCCTCCCCCTTG
CTGTCCTGCCCCACCCCACCCCCCAGAATAGAATGACACCTACTCAGACAATGCGATGCAATTTCCTCAT
TTTATTAGGAAAGGACAGTGGGAGTGGCACCTTCCAGGGTCAAGGAAGGCACGGGGGAGGGGCAAACAAC
AGATGGCTGGCAACTAGAAGGCACAGTCGAGGCTGATCAGCGGGTTTAAACTCAATGGTGATGGTGATGA
TGACCGGTTAGACTTTCCTCTTCTTCTTGGGAGAACCACCAGACTTGTACAGCTCGTCCATGCCGAGAGT
GATCCCGGCGGCGGTCACGAACTCCAGCAGGACCATGTGATCGCGCTTCTCGTTGGGGTCTTTGCTCAGG
GCGGACTGGGTGCTCAGGTAGTGGTTGTCGGGCAGCAGCACGGGGCCGTCGCCGATGGGGGTGTTCTGCT
GGTAGTGGTCGGCGAGCTGCACGCTGCCGTCCTCGATGTTGTGGCGGATCTTGAAGTTCACCTTGATGCC
GTTCTTCTGCTTGTCGGCCATGATATAGACGTTGTGGCTGTTGTAGTTGTACTCCAGCTTGTGCCCCAGG
ATGTTGCCGTCCTCCTTGAAGTCGATGCCCTTCAGCTCGATGCGGTTCACCAGGGTGTCGCCCTCGAACT
TCACCTCGGCGCGGGTCTTGTAGTTGCCGTCGTCCTTGAAGAAGATGGTGCGCTCCTGGACGTAGCCTTC
GGGCATGGCGGACTTGAAGAAGTCGTGCTGCTTCATGTGGTCGGGGTAGCGGCTGAAGCACTGCACTCCA
TAGGTCAGGGTGGTCACGAGGGTGGGCCAGGGCACGGGCAGCTTGCCGGTGGTGCAGATGAACTTCAGGG
TCAGCTTGCCGTAGGTGGCATCGCCCTCGCCCTCGCCGGACACGCTGAACTTGTGGCCGTTTACGTCGCC
GTCCAGCTCGACCAGGATGGGCACCACCCCGGTGAACAGCTCCTCGCCCTTGCTCACCATAGGTCCAGGG
TTCTCCTCCACGTCTCCAGCCTGCTTCAGCAGGCTGAAGTTAGTAGCTCCGCTTCCGACTTTCCTCTTCT
TCTTGGGCTCGAATTCGCTGCCGTCGGCGGTTCTTTTTGAGCCGCCAGAGTCACCTCCCAGCTGAGACAG
GTCGATCCGTGTCTCGTACAGGCCGGTGATGCTCTGGTGGATCAGGGTGGCGTCCAGCACCTCTTTGGTG
CTGGTGTACCTCTTCCGGTCGATGGTGGTGTCAAAGTACTTGAAGGCGGCAGGGGCTCCCAGATTGGTCA
GGGTAAACAGGTGGATGATATTCTCGGCCTGCTCTCTGATGGGCTTATCCCGGTGCTTGTTGTAGGCGGA
CAGCACTTTGTCCAGATTAGCGTCGGCCAGGATCACTCTCTTGGAGAACTCGCTGATCTGCTCGATGATC
TCGTCCAGGTAGTGCTTGTGCTGTTCCACAAACAGCTGTTTCTGCTCATTATCCTCGGGGGAGCCCTTCA
GCTTCTCATAGTGGCTGGCCAGGTACAGGAAGTTCACATATTTGGAGGGCAGGGCCAGTTCGTTTCCCTT
CTGCAGTTCGCCGGCAGAGGCCAGCATTCTCTTCCGGCCGTTTTCCAGCTCGAACAGGGAGTACTTAGGC
AGCTTGATGATCAGGTCCTTTTTCACTTCTTTGTAGCCCTTGGCTTCCAGAAAGTCGATGGGATTCTTCT
CGAAGCTGCTTCTTTCCATGATGGTGATCCCCAGCAGCTCTTTCACACTCTTCAGTTTCTTGGACTTGCC
CTTTTCCACTTTGGCCACCACCAGCACAGAATAGGCCACGGTGGGGCTGTCGAAGCCGCCGTACTTCTTA
GGGTCCCAGTCCTTCTTTCTGGCGATCAGCTTATCGCTGTTCCTCTTGGGCAGGATAGACTCTTTGCTGA
AGCCGCCTGTCTGCACCTCGGTCTTTTTCACGATATTCACTTGGGGCATGCTCAGCACTTTCCGCACGGT
GGCAAAATCCCGGCCCTTATCCCACACGATCTCCCCGGTTTCGCCGTTTGTCTCGATCAGAGGCCGCTTC
CGGATCTCGCCGTTGGCCAGGGTAATCTCGGTCTTGAAAAAGTTCATGATGTTGCTGTAGAAGAAGTACT
TGGCGGTAGCCTTGCCGATTTCCTGCTCGCTCTTGGCGATCATCTTCCGCACGTCGTACACCTTGTAGTC
GCCGTACACGAACTCGCTTTCCAGCTTAGGGTACTTTTTGATCAGGGCGGTTCCCACGACGGCGTTCAGG
TAGGCGTCGTGGGCGTGGTGGTAGTTGTTGATCTCGCGCACTTTGTAAAACTGGAAATCCTTCCGGAAAT
CGGACACCAGCTTGGACTTCAGGGTGATCACTTTCACTTCCCGGATCAGCTTGTCATTCTCGTCGTACTT
AGTGTTCATCCGGGAGTCCAGGATCTGTGCCACGTGCTTTGTGATCTGCCGGGTTTCCACCAGCTGTCTC
TTGATGAAGCCGGCCTTATCCAGTTCGCTCAGGCCGCCTCTCTCGGCCTTGGTCAGATTGTCGAACTTTC
TCTGGGTAATCAGCTTGGCGTTCAGCAGCTGCCGCCAGTAGTTCTTCATCTTCTTCACGACCTCTTCGGA
GGGCACGTTGTCGCTCTTGCCCCGGTTCTTGTCGCTTCTGGTCAGCACCTTGTTGTCGATGGAGTCGTCC
TTCAGAAAGCTCTGAGGCACGATATGGTCCACATCGTAGTCGGACAGCCGGTTGATGTCCAGTTCCTGGT
CCACGTACATATCCCGCCCATTCTGCAGGTAGTACAGGTACAGCTTCTCGTTCTGCAGCTGGGTGTTTTC
CACGGGGTGTTCTTTCAGGATCTGGCTGCCCAGCTCTTTGATGCCCTCTTCGATCCGCTTCATTCTCTCG
CGGCTGTTCTTCTGTCCCTTCTGGGTGGTCTGGTTCTCTCTGGCCATTTCGATCACGATGTTCTCGGGCT
TGTGCCGGCCCATCACTTTCACGAGCTCGTCCACCACCTTCACTGTCTGCAGGATGCCCTTCTTAATGGC
GGGGCTGCCGGCCAGATTGGCAATGTGCTCGTGCAGGCTATCGCCCTGGCCGGACACCTGGGCTTTCTGG
ATGTCCTCTTTAAAGGTCAGGCTGTCGTCGTGGATCAGCTGCATGAAGTTTCTGTTGGCGAAGCCGTCGG
ACTTCAGGAAATCCAGGATTGTCTTGCCGGACTGCTTGTCCCGGATGCCGTTGATCAGCTTCCGGCTCAG
CCTGCCCCAGCCGGTGTATCTCCGCCGCTTCAGCTGCTTCATCACTTTGTCGTCGAACAGGTGGGCATAG
GTTTTCAGCCGTTCCTCGATCATCTCTCTGTCCTCAAACAGTGTCAGGGTCAGCACGATATCTTCCAGAA
TGTCCTCGTTTTCCTCATTGTCCAGGAAGTCCTTGTCCTTGATAATTTTCAGCAGATCGTGGTATGTGCC
CAGGGAGGCGTTGAACCGATCTTCCACGCCGGAGATTTCCACGGAGTCGAAGCACTCGATTTTCTTGAAG
TAGTCCTCTTTCAGCTGCTTCACGGTCACTTTCCGGTTGGTCTTGAACAGCAGGTCCACGATGGCCTTTT
TCTGCTCGCCGCTCAGGAAGGCGGGCTTTCTCATTCCCTCGGTCACGTATTTCACTTTGGTCAGCTCGTT
ATACACGGTGAAGTACTCGTACAGCAGGCTGTGCTTGGGCAGCACCTTCTCGTTGGGCAGGTTCTTATCG
AAGTTGGTCATCCGCTCGATGAAGCTCTGGGCGGAAGCGCCCTTGTCCACCACTTCCTCGAAGTTCCAGG
GGGTGATGGTTTCCTCGCTCTTTCTGGTCATCCAGGCGAATCTGCTGTTTCCCCTGGCCAGAGGGCCCAC
GTAGTAGGGGATGCGGAAGGTCAGGATCTTCTCGATCTTTTCCCGGTTGTCCTTCAGGAATGGGTAAAAA
TCTTCCTGCCGCCGCAGAATGGCGTGCAGCTCTCCCAGGTGGATCTGGTGGGGGATGCTGCCGTTGTCGA
AGGTCCGCTGCTTCCGCAGCAGGTCCTCTCTGTTCAGCTTCACGAGCAGTTCCTCGGTGCCGTCCATCTT
TTCCAGGATGGGCTTGATGAACTTGTAGAACTCTTCCTGGCTGGCTCCGCCGTCAATGTAGCCGGCGTAG
CCGTTCTTGCTCTGGTCGAAGAAAATCTCTTTGTACTTCTCAGGCAGCTGCTGCCGCACGAGAGCTTTCA
GCAGGGTCAGGTCCTGGTGGTGCTCGTCGTATCTCTTGATCATAGAGGCGCTCAGGGGGGCCTTGGTGAT
CTCGGTGTTCACTCTCAGGATGTCGCTCAGCAGGATGGCGTCGGACAGGTTCTTGGCGGCCAGAAACAGG
TCGGCGTACTGGTCGCCGATCTGGGCCAGCAGGTTGTCCAGGTCGTCGTCGTAGGTGTCCTTGCTCAGCT
GCAGTTTGGCATCCTCGGCCAGGTCGAAGTTGCTCTTGAAGTTGGGGGTCAGGCCCAGGCTCAGGGCAAT
CAGGTTTCCGAACAGGCCATTCTTCTTCTCGCCGGGCAGCTGGGCGATCAGATTTTCCAGCCGTCTGCTC
TTGCTCAGTCTGGCAGACAGGATGGCCTTGGCGTCCACGCCGCTGGCGTTGATGGGGTTTTCCTCGAACA
GCTGGTTGTAGGTCTGCACCAGCTGGATGAACAGCTTGTCCACGTCGCTGTTGTCGGGGTTCAGGTCGCC
CTCGATCAGGAAGTGGCCCCGGAACTTGATCATGTGGGCCAGGGCCAGATAGATCAGCCGCAGGTCGGCC
TTGTCGGTGCTGTCCACCAGTTTCTTTCTCAGGTGGTAGATGGTGGGGTACTTCTCGTGGTAGGCCACCT
CGTCCACGATGTTGCCGAAGATGGGGTGCCGCTCGTGCTTCTTATCCTCTTCCACCAGGAAGGACTCTTC
CAGTCTGTGGAAGAAGCTGTCGTCCACCTTGGCCATCTCGTTGCTGAAGATCTCTTGCAGATAGCAGATC
CGGTTCTTCCGTCTGGTGTATCTTCTTCTGGCGGTTCTCTTCAGCCGGGTGGCCTCGGCTGTTTCGCCGC
TGTCGAACAGCAGGGCTCCGATCAGGTTCTTCTTGATGCTGTGCCGGTCGGTGTTGCCCAGCACCTTGAA
TTTCTTGCTGGGCACCTTGTACTCGTCGGTGATCACGGCCCAGCCCACAGAGTTGGTGCCGATGGCCAGG
CCGATGCTGTACTTCTTGTCTGACCCCCCGCTGCTGCCCCCGCTGCTTTCAGGTGTTGCGCTCTCGCTTG
TGCCAGGTGTCTCAGAGCCAGAGGAGCCTCCGCTAGATCCTCCGGAGTTGATGGAGCTCTGGGCCTTCTT
CTGAGCATTGAACACCTGTCTAGGCATCCGGTAGAAATCGCACAGCAGGGCGGCACATTCATCTGCCAGG
ATTCCCTCGGTAATTTCGACGCGGTGATTCATGCCGGGGTAGTTCAGCACGTTCATCAGGGAGCCTGCGG
CGCCTCTTTTGCTGTTCCTCACGCCAAACACCACGCGGCCGATCCTAGAGTGGATCATGGCGCCGGCGCA
CATCACGCAAGGCTCGAATGTCACGTACAGGGTGGCGTCAATCAGTCTGTAGTTCTGCATGACCAGGCCG
CCCTGTCTCAGGGCCATAATTTCGGCATGGGCTGTTGGGTCGTGCAGGCCGATGGCTCTGTTCCAGCCCT
CGCCGATCACTCTATTGTTCAGCACCAGCACGGCTCCCACAGGGCACTCCCTCTCATCGCGTGCCCTCTT
GGCCAGGGTCAGGGCATGTCTCATCCAGTACTCGTGGGAAAACTCCACCTCAGAGACTTTCCGCTTCTTC
TTTGGTGACTCGAACTCGCTTCCGTCGGCTGTCCGTTTCATGGTGGCGGCTCTCCCTATAGTGAGTCGTA
TTAGCGGCCGCGGATCTCTAGCGGATCTGACGGTTCACTAAACCAGCTCTGCTTATATAGACCTCCCACC
GTACACGCCTACCGCCCATTTGCGTCAATGGGGCGGAGTTGTTACGACATTTTGGAAAGTCCCGTTGATT
TTGGTGCCAAAACAAACTCCCATTGACGTCAATGGGGTGGAGACTTGGAAATCCCCGTGAGTCAAACCGC
TATCCACGCCCATTGATGTACTGCCAAAACCGCATCACCATGGTAATAGCGATGACTAATACGTAGATGT
ACTGCCAAGTAGGAAAGTCCCATAAGGTCATGTACTGGGCATAATGCCAGGCGGGCCATTTACCGTCATT
GACGTCAATAGGGGGCGTACTTGGCATATGATACACTTGATGTACTGCCAAGTGGGCAGTTTACCGTAAA
TACTCCACCCATTGACGTCAATGGAAAGTCCCTATTGGCGTTACTATGGGAACATACGTCATTATTGACG
TCAATGGGCGGGGGTCGTTGGGCGGTCAGCCAGGCGGGCCATTTACCGTAAGTTATGTAACGCGGAACTC
CATATATGGGCTATGAACTAATGACCCCGTAATTGATTACTATTAATAACTAGTCAATAATCAATGTCAA
CGCGTATATCTGGCCCGTACATCGCGAAGCAGCGCAAAACGCCTAACCCTAAGCAGATTCTTCATGCAAT
TGTCGGTCAAGCCTTGCCTTGTTGTAGCTTAAATTTTGCTCGCGCACTACTCAGCGACCTCCAACACACA
AGCAGGGAGCAGATACTGGCTTAACTATGCGGCATCAGAGCAGATTGTACTGAGAGTCGACCCTAGGGGA
TCGGGAGATCGATCTCCCGATCCGTCGACGTCAGGTGGCACTTTTCGGGGAAATGTGCGCGGAACCCCTA
TTTGTTTATTTTTCTAAATACATTCAAATATGTATCCGCTCATGAGACAATAACCCTGATAAATGCTTCA
ATAATATTGAAAAAGGAAGAGTATGAGTATTCAACATTTCCGTGTCGCCCTTATTCCCTTTTTTGCGGCA
TTTTGCCTTCCTGTTTTTGCTCACCCAGAAACGCTGGTGAAAGTAAAAGATGCTGAAGATCAGTTGGGTG
CACGAGTGGGTTACATCGAACTGGATCTCAACAGCGGTAAGATCCTTGAGAGTTTTCGCCCCGAAGAACG
TTTTCCAATGATGAGCACTTTTAAAGTTCTGCTATGTGGCGCGGTATTATCCCGTATTGACGCCGGGCAA
GAGCAACTCGGTCGCCGCATACACTATTCTCAGAATGACTTGGTTGAGTACTCACCAGTCACAGAAAAGC
ATCTTACGGATGGCATGACAGTAAGAGAATTATGCAGTGCTGCCATAACCATGAGTGATAACACTGCGGC
CAACTTACTTCTGACAACGATCGGAGGACCGAAGGAGCTAACCGCTTTTTTGCACAACATGGGGGATCAT
GTAACTCGCCTTGATCGTTGGGAACCGGAGCTGAATGAAGCCATACCAAACGACGAGCGTGACACCACGA
TGCCTGTAGCAATGGCAACAACGTTGCGCAAACTATTAACTGGCGAACTACTTACTCTAGCTTCCCGGCA
ACAATTAATAGACTGGATGGAGGCGGATAAAGTTGCAGGACCACTTCTGCGCTCGGCCCTTCCGGCTGGC
TGGTTTATTGCTGATAAATCTGGAGCCGGTGAGCGTGGGTCTCGCGGTATCATTGCAGCACTGGGGCCAG
ATGGTAAGCCCTCCCGTATCGTAGTTATCTACACGACGGGGAGTCAGGCAACTATGGATGAACGAAATAG
ACAGATCGCTGAGATAGGTGCCTCACTGATTAAGCATTGGTAACTGTCAGACCAAGTTTACTCATATATA
CTTTAGATTGATTTAAAACTTCATTTTTAATTTAAAAGGATCTAGGTGAAGATCCTTTTTGATAATCTCA
TGACCAAAATCCCTTAACGTGAGTTTTCGTTCCACTGAGTGTCAGACCCCGTAGAAAAGATCAAAGGATC
TTC
